Addgene plasmid #126353: pGWB14-LYX135
Purpose: With a Nicotiana benthamiana transcription factor in PGWB14 backbone, for Agrobacterium mediated transient or stable expression corresponding transcription factor fused with a C-terminal HA tag.
Depositing lab: Silin Zhong. Depositing organization: Chinese University of Hong Kong.
Backbone
  Vector backbone: pGWB14
  Vector type: Plant Expression
  Selectable markers: Hygromycin
Growth in bacteria
  Bacterial resistance: Kanamycin, 50 μg/mL
  Growth temperature: 37°C
  Growth strain: DH5alpha
  Copy number: Low Copy
Gene/Insert
  Gene/Insert name: Niben101Scf07147g01016.1
  Species: Nicotiana benthamiana
  Promoter: CaMV 35S
  Tag / fusion protein: HA (C terminal on insert)
  Cloning method: Gibson Cloning
Terms and licenses: Academic/Nonprofit Terms; Industry Terms: Not Available to Industry
How to cite: pGWB14-LYX135 was a gift from Silin Zhong (Addgene plasmid # 126353 ; http://n2t.net/addgene:126353 ; RRID:Addgene_126353)
