[The description below was written by a language model from this plasmid's Addgene catalogue record and pLannotate feature annotations shown in this document.]
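Description:
pGWB14-LYX135 is a plant binary expression vector built on the pGWB14 backbone, intended for Agrobacterium-mediated transient or stable expression of a Nicotiana benthamiana transcription factor. The roughly 16.3 kb plasmid replicates through the broad-host-range IncP system, with oriV and the trans-acting replication protein trfA. This allows maintenance in both E. coli and Agrobacterium and is consistent with the recorded low copy number. An oriT with traJ permits conjugative mobilisation. Bacterial selection is by kanamycin, provided by an aphA-3 gene in the backbone. The annotation also picks up various backbone remnants, including partial tetracycline resistance genes, an IS1 element, and lac and M13 fragments, which appear to be carry-over from the vector's lineage rather than functional parts.

Between the nopaline-type right and left T-DNA borders lie three cassettes. The central one places the insert, Niben101Scf07147g01016.1, under the strong constitutive CaMV 35S promoter. The coding region is flanked by attB1 and attB2 Gateway sites, although the record gives Gibson assembly as the cloning method. It is followed by a 3xHA epitope tag and a NOS terminator, so the protein is made as a C-terminal HA fusion. Similarity-based annotation matches the insert to Arabidopsis NFYB1, which suggests it encodes an NF-Y B subunit of the CCAAT-binding complex, though the record itself calls it only a transcription factor. The flanking cassettes are a NOS promoter-driven NeoR/KanR gene and a 35S-driven hygromycin resistance gene, and hygromycin is the listed plant selectable marker. The HA tag allows the expressed factor to be detected or immunoprecipitated, but the record does not state specific downstream applications.
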