Features (pLannotate 1.2.2; 41 found; start..end, strand, type, name):
      3..89      -  CDS            traI (fragment): TRAI6_ECOLX - Experimental evidence at protein level: Swiss-Prot protein existence level 1. The initiation process of transfer DNA synthesis requires the interaction of at least three plasmid-specific components (TraH, I, and J) at the transfer origin resulting in the assembly of a specialised nucleoprotein complex - the relaxosome. Site- and strand-specific cleavage at the transfer origin is dependent on TraI and TraJ. From Escherichia coli.
    127..498     -  CDS            traJ: oriT-recognizing protein; traJ
    531..640     -  oriT           oriT: incP origin of transfer
    772..962     +  rep_origin     ori (fragment): high-copy-number ColE1/pMB1/pBR322/pUC origin of replication
   1321..1971    -  CDS            TetR: tetracycline resistance regulatory protein; tetR
   2077..2326    +  CDS            TcR (fragment): tetracycline efflux protein; tetA; confers resistance to tetracycline
   2436..2460    -  misc_feature   RB T-DNA repeat: right border repeat from nopaline C58 T-DNA
   2616..2799    +  promoter       NOS promoter: nopaline synthase promoter NOS promoter
   2820..3614    +  CDS            NeoR/KanR: aminoglycoside phosphotransferase from Tn5; aph(3')-II (or nptII); confers resistance to neomycin, kanamycin, and G418 (Geneticin®)
   3635..3784    +  CDS            ble (fragment): BLE_KLEPN - Experimental evidence at protein level: Swiss-Prot protein existence level 1. Binding protein with a strong affinity to the bleomycin family of antibiotics. Binds to CL990; an antimitotic-antibiotic compound. From Klebsiella pneumoniae.
   3791..3997    +  CDS            ocd (fragment): OCD_AGRFC - Experimental evidence at protein level: Swiss-Prot protein existence level 1. Catalyzes the conversion of L-ornithine into L-proline with release of ammonia. Is involved in the utilization of nopaline, a catabolic pathway that proceeds through L-arginine and L-ornithine to L-proline. Nopaline is a predominant opine in plant cells transformed with Ti plasmid pTiC58. From Agrobacterium fabrum (strain C58 / ATCC 33970) (Agrobacterium tumefaciens (strain C58)).
   4004..4256    +  terminator     NOS terminator: nopaline synthase terminator and poly(A) signal
   4260..4703    +  CDS            M13 gene III (fragment) (sequence partly withheld): pIII; III; minor coat protein
   4702..4792    +  CDS            lacI (fragment): lac repressor; lacI; The lac repressor binds to the lac operator to inhibit transcription in E. coli. This inhibition can be relieved by adding lactose or isopropyl-β-D-thiogalactopyranoside (IPTG).
   4805..4826    +  protein_bind   CAP binding site: CAP binding activates transcription in the presence of cAMP. E. coli catabolite activator protein
   4841..4871    +  promoter       lac promoter: promoter for the E. coli lac operon
   4875..4897    +  protein_bind   lac operator (fragment): The lac repressor binds to the lac operator to inhibit transcription in E. coli. This inhibition can be relieved by adding lactose or isopropyl-β-D-thiogalactopyranoside (IPTG). lac repressor encoded by lacI
   4932..4952    -  misc_feature   MCS (fragment): pUC18/19 multiple cloning site
   5443..5784    +  promoter       CaMV 35S promoter: strong constitutive promoter from cauliflower mosaic virus
   5810..5834    +  protein_bind   attB1: mutant version of attB; recombination site for the Gateway® BP reaction BP Clonase™
   5828..6244    +  CDS            NFYB1: NFYB1_ARATH - Also known as HAP3A. Experimental evidence at protein level: Swiss-Prot protein existence level 1. Component of the NF-Y/HAP transcription factor complex. The NF-Y complex stimulates the transcription of various genes by recognizing and binding to a CCAAT motif in promoters. From Arabidopsis thaliana (Mouse-ear cress).
   6399..6423    -  protein_bind   attB2: mutant version of attB; recombination site for the Gateway® BP reaction BP Clonase™
   6452..6541    +  CDS            3xHA: three tandem HA epitope tags
   6575..6827    +  terminator     NOS terminator: nopaline synthase terminator and poly(A) signal
   7256..7508    -  terminator     NOS terminator: nopaline synthase terminator and poly(A) signal
   7532..7960    -  CDS            nos (fragment): DHNO_AGRT7 - Protein inferred from homology: Swiss-Prot protein existence level 3. From Agrobacterium tumefaciens (strain T37).
   7976..9001    -  CDS            HygR: aminoglycoside phosphotransferase from E. coli; aph(4)-Ia; confers resistance to hygromycin
   9011..9355    -  promoter       CaMV 35S promoter: strong constitutive promoter from cauliflower mosaic virus
   9012..9058    -  promoter       minimal CaMV 35S promoter: minimal 35S promoter from cauliflower mosaic virus
   9493..9648    +  CDS            lacZα (fragment) (sequence partly withheld): LacZα fragment of β-galactosidase; lacZ fragment
   9646..9946    +  rep_origin     M13 ori (fragment) (sequence partly withheld): M13 bacteriophage origin of replication; arrow indicates direction of (+) strand synthesis
   9947..10077   +  CDS            lacI (fragment): lac repressor; lacI; The lac repressor binds to the lac operator to inhibit transcription in E. coli. This inhibition can be relieved by adding lactose or isopropyl-β-D-thiogalactopyranoside (IPTG).
  10131..10155   -  misc_feature   LB T-DNA repeat: left border repeat from nopaline C58 T-DNA
  11612..11731   -  CDS            tetR (fragment): TETR1_ECOLX - Experimental evidence at protein level: Swiss-Prot protein existence level 1. TetR is the repressor of the tetracycline resistance element; its N-terminal region forms a helix-turn-helix structure and binds DNA. Binding of tetracycline to TetR reduces the repressor affinity for the tetracycline resistance gene (tetA) promoter operator sites. From Escherichia coli.
  11751..12899   -  CDS            trfA: trans-acting replication protein that binds to and activates oriV
  13198..13992   -  CDS            KanR: aminoglycoside phosphotransferase; aphA-3; confers resistance to kanamycin
  14184..14951   +  mobile_element IS1: prokaryotic transposable element IS1
  14960..15109   -  CDS            satA (fragment): STA_BACSU - Also known as yyaR. Experimental evidence at protein level: Swiss-Prot protein existence level 1. Involved in resistance to streptothricin, a broad-spectrum antibiotic produced by streptomycetes. Detoxifies streptothricin via acetylation of the beta amino group of the first beta-lysyl moiety of streptothricin. From Bacillus subtilis (strain 168).
  15108..15302   -  CDS            satA (fragment): STA_BACSU - Also known as yyaR. Experimental evidence at protein level: Swiss-Prot protein existence level 1. Involved in resistance to streptothricin, a broad-spectrum antibiotic produced by streptomycetes. Detoxifies streptothricin via acetylation of the beta amino group of the first beta-lysyl moiety of streptothricin. From Bacillus subtilis (strain 168).
  15305..15580   -  CDS            klaC (fragment): KLAC_ECOLX - Also known as telB. Protein predicted: Swiss-Prot protein existence level 4. Belongs to the kla operon, which is associated with cryptic tellurite resistance, and IncW plasmid fertility inhibition. From Escherichia coli.
  15644..16275   -  rep_origin     oriV: incP origin of replication
>Addgene plasmid #126353 | pGWB14-LYX135 | addgene full sequence | sequence record 247477 | Addgene NGS Result
TCGGTCTTGCCTTGCTCGTCGGTGATGTACTTCACCAGCTCCGCGAAGTCGCTCTTCTTGATGGAGCGCA
TGGGGACGTGCTTGGCAATCACGCGCACCCCCCGGCCGTTTTAGCGGCTAAAAAAGTCATGGCTCTGCCC
TCGGGCGGACCACGCCCATCATGACCTTGCCAAGCTCGTCCTGCTTCTCTTCGATCTTCGCCAGCAGGGC
GAGGATCGTGGCATCACCGAACCGCGCCGTGCGCGGGTCGTCGGTGAGCCAGAGTTTCAGCAGGCCGCCC
AGGCGGCCCAGGTCGCCATTGATGCGGGCCAGCTCGCGGACGTGCTCATAGTCCACGACGCCCGTGATTT
TGTAGCCCTGGCCGACGGCCAGCAGGTAGGCCGACAGGCTCATGCCGGCCGCCGCCGCCTTTTCCTCAAT
CGCTCTTCGTTCGTCTGGAAGGCAGTACACCTTGATAGGTGGGCTGCCCTTCCTGGTTGGCTTGGTTTCA
TCAGCCATCCGCTTGCCCTCATCTGTTACGCCGGCGGTAGCCGGCCAGCCTCGCAGAGCAGGATTCCCGT
TGAGCACCGCCAGGTGCGAATAAGGGACAGTGAAGAAGGAACACCCGCTCGCGGGTGGGCCTACTTCACC
TATCCTGCCCGGCTGACGCCGTTGGATACACCAAGGAAAGTCTACACGAACCCTTTGGCAAAATCCTGTA
TATCGTGCGAAAAAGGATGGATATACCGAAAAAATCGCTATAATGACCCCGAAGCAGGGTTATGCAGCGG
AAAAGCGCCACGCTTCCCGAAGGGAGAAAGGCGGACAGGTATCCGGTAAGCGGCAGGGTCGGAACAGGAG
AGCGCACGAGGGAGCTTCCAGGGGGAAACGCCTGGTATCTTTATAGTCCTGTCGGGTTTCGCCACCTCTG
ACTTGAGCGTCGATTTTTGTGATGCTCGTCAGGGGGGCGGAGCCTATGGAAAAACGCCAGCAACGCGGCC
TTTTTACGGTTCCTGGCCTTTTGCTGGCCTTTTGCTCACATGTTCTTTCCTGCGTTATCCCCTGATTCTG
TGGATAACCGTATTACCGCCTTTGAGTGAGCTGATACCGCTCGCCGCAGCCGAACGACCGAGCGCAGCGA
GTCAGTGAGCGAGGAAGCGGAAGAGCGCCAGAAGGCCGCCAGAGAGGCCGAGCGCGGCCGTGAGGCTTGG
ACGCTAGGGCAGGGCATGAAAAAGCCCGTAGCGGGCTGCTACGGGCGTCTGACGCGGTGGAAAGGGGGAG
GGGATGTTGTCTACATGGCTCTGCTGTAGTGAGTGGGTTGCGCTCCGGCAGCGGTCCTGATCAATCGTCA
CCCTTTCTCGGTCCTTCAACGTTCCTGACAACGAGCCTCCTTTTCGCCAATCCATCGACAATCACCGCGA
GTCCCTGCTCGAACGCTGCGTCCGGACCGGCTTCGTCGAAGGCGTCTATCGCGGCCCGCAACAGCGGCGA
GAGCGGAGCCTGTTCAACGGTGCCGCCGCGCTCGCCGGCATCGCTGTCGCCGGCCTGCTCCTCAAGCACG
GCCCCAACAGTGAAGTAGCTGATTGTCATCAGCGCATTGACGGCGTCCCCGGCCGAAAAACCCGCCTCGC
AGAGGAAGCGAAGCTGCGCGTCGGCCGTTTCCATCTGCGGTGCGCCCGGTCGCGTGCCGGCATGGATGCG
CGCGCCATCGCGGTAGGCGAGCAGCGCCTGCCTGAAGCTGCGGGCATTCCCGATCAGAAATGAGCGCCAG
TCGTCGTCGGCTCTCGGCACCGAATGCGTATGATTCTCCGCCAGCATGGCTTCGGCCAGTGCGTCGAGCA
GCGCCCGCTTGTTCCTGAAGTGCCAGTAAAGCGCCGGCTGCTGAACCCCCAACCGTTCCGCCAGTTTGCG
TGTCGTCAGACCGTCTACGCCGACCTCGTTCAACAGGTCCAGGGCGGCACGGATCACTGTATTCGGCTGC
AACTTTGTCATGCTTGACACTTTATCACTGATAAACATAATATGTCCACCAACTTATCAGTGATAAAGAA
TCCGCGCGTTCAATCGGACCAGCGGAGGCTGGTCCGGAGGCCAGACGTGAAACCCAACATACCCCTGATC
GTAATTCTGAGCACTGTCGCGCTCGACGCTGTCGGCATCGGCCTGATTATGCCGGTGCTGCCGGGCCTCC
TGCGCGATCTGGTTCACTCGAACGACGTCACCGCCCACTATGGCATTCTGCTGGCGCTGTATGCGTTGGT
GCAATTTGCCTGCGCACCTGTGCTGGGCGCGCTGTCGGATCGTTTCGGGCGGCGGCCAATCTTGCTCGTC
TCGCTGGCCGGCGCCAGATCTGGGGAACCCTGTGGTTGGCATGCACATACAAATGGACGAACGGATAAAC
CTTTTCACGCCCTTTTAAATATCCGATTATTCTAATAAACGCTCTTTTCTCTTAGGTTTACCCGCCAATA
TATCCTGTCAAACACTGATAGTTTAAACTGAAGGCGGGAAACGACAATCTGATCATGAGCGGAGAATTAA
GGGAGTCACGTTATGACCCCCGCCGATGACGCGGGACAAGCCGTTTTACGTTTGGAACTGACAGAACCGC
AACGTTGAAGGAGCCACTCAGCCGCGGGTTTCTGGAGTTTAATGAGCTAAGCACATACGTCAGAAACCAT
TATTGCGCGTTCAAAAGTCGCCTAAGGTCACTATCAGCTAGCAAATATTTCTTGTCAAAAATGCTCCACT
GACGTTCCATAAATTCCCCTCGGTATCCAATTAGAGTCTCATATTCACTCTCAATCCAAATAATCTGCAC
CGGATCTGGATCGTTTCGCATGATTGAACAAGATGGATTGCACGCAGGTTCTCCGGCCGCTTGGGTGGAG
AGGCTATTCGGCTATGACTGGGCACAACAGACAATCGGCTGCTCTGATGCCGCCGTGTTCCGGCTGTCAG
CGCAGGGGCGCCCGGTTCTTTTTGTCAAGACCGACCTGTCCGGTGCCCTGAATGAACTGCAGGACGAGGC
AGCGCGGCTATCGTGGCTGGCCACGACGGGCGTTCCTTGCGCAGCTGTGCTCGACGTTGTCACTGAAGCG
GGAAGGGACTGGCTGCTATTGGGCGAAGTGCCGGGGCAGGATCTCCTGTCATCTCACCTTGCTCCTGCCG
AGAAAGTATCCATCATGGCTGATGCAATGCGGCGGCTGCATACGCTTGATCCGGCTACCTGCCCATTCGA
CCACCAAGCGAAACATCGCATCGAGCGAGCACGTACTCGGATGGAAGCCGGTCTTGTCGATCAGGATGAT
CTGGACGAAGAGCATCAGGGGCTCGCGCCAGCCGAACTGTTCGCCAGGCTCAAGGCGCGCATGCCCGACG
GCGATGATCTCGTCGTGACCCATGGCGATGCCTGCTTGCCGAATATCATGGTGGAAAATGGCCGCTTTTC
TGGATTCATCGACTGTGGCCGGCTGGGTGTGGCGGACCGCTATCAGGACATAGCGTTGGCTACCCGTGAT
ATTGCTGAAGAGCTTGGCGGCGAATGGGCTGACCGCTTCCTCGTGCTTTACGGTATCGCCGCTCCCGATT
CGCAGCGCATCGCCTTCTATCGCCTTCTTGACGAGTTCTTCTGAGCGGGACTCTGGGGTTCGAAATGACC
GACCAAGCGACGCCCAACCTGCCATCACGAGATTTCGATTCCACCGCCGCCTTCTATGAAAGGTTGGGCT
TCGGAATCGTTTTCCGGGACGCCGGCTGGATGATCCTCCAGCGCGGGGATCTCATGCTGGAGTTCTTCGC
CCACGGGATCTCTGCGGAACAGGCGGTCGAAGGTGCCGATATCATTACGACAGCAACGGCCGACAAGCAC
AACGCCACGATCCTGAGCGACAATATGATCGGGCCCGGCGTCCACATCAACGGCGTCGGCGGCGACTGCC
CAGGCAAGACCGAGATGCACCGCGATATCTTGCTGCGTTCGGATATTTTCGTGGAGTTCCCGCCACAGAC
CCGGATGATCCCCGATCGTTCAAACATTTGGCAATAAAGTTTCTTAAGATTGAATCCTGTTGCCGGTCTT
GCGATGATTATCATATAATTTCTGTTGAATTACGTTAAGCATGTAATAATTAACATGTAATGCATGACGT
TATTTATGAGATGGGTTTTTATGATTAGAGTCCCGCAATTATACATTTAATACGCGATAGAAAACAAAAT
ATAGCGCGCAAACTAGGATAAATTATCGCGCGCGGTGTCATCTATGTTACTAGATCGGGCCTCCTGTC
[82 nt withheld, positions 4269-4350]
GCTCTGAGGGA
[161 nt withheld, positions 4362-4522]
T
[41 nt withheld, positions 4524-4564]
T
[62 nt withheld, positions 4566-4627]
A
[35 nt withheld, positions 4629-4663]
CCTCCCTCAATCGGTTGAATGTCGCCCTTTTGTCTTTGGCCCAATACGCAAACCGCCTCTCCCCGCGCGT
TGGCCGATTCATTAATGCAGCTGGCACGACAGGTTTCCCGACTGGAAAGCGGGCAGTGAGCGCAACGCAA
TTAATGTGAGTTAGCTCACTCATTAGGCACCCCAGGCTTTACACTTTATGCTTCCGGCTCGTATGTTGTG
TGGAATTGTGAGCGGATAACAATTTCACACAGGAAACAGCTATGACCATGATTACGCCAAGCTTGCATGC
CTGCAGGTCCCCAGATTAGCCTTTTCAATTTCAGAAAGAATGCTAACCCACAGATGGTTAGAGAGGCTTA
CGCAGCAGGTCTCATCAAGACGATCTACCCGAGCAATAATCTCCAGGAAATCAAATACCTTCCCAAGAAG
GTTAAAGATGCAGTCAAAAGATTCAGGACTAACTGCATCAAGAACACAGAGAAAGATATATTTCTCAAGA
TCAGAAGTACTATTCCAGTATGGACGATTCAAGGCTTGCTTCACAAACCAAGGCAAGTAATAGAGATTGG
AGTCTCTAAAAAGGTAGTTCCCACTGAATCAAAGGCCATGGAGTCAAAGATTCAAATAGAGGACCTAACA
GAACTCGCCGTAAAGACTGGCGAACAGTTCATACAGAGTCTCTTACGACTCAATGACAAGAAGAAAATCT
TCGTCAACATGGTGGAGCACGACACACTTGTCTACTCCAAAAATATCAAAGATACAGTCTCAGAAGACCA
AAGGGCAATTGAGACTTTTCAACAAAGGGTAATATCCGGAAACCTCCTCGGATTCCATTGCCCAGCTATC
TGTCACTTTATTGTGAAGATAGTGGAAAAGGAAGGTGGCTCCTACAAATGCCATCATTGCGATAAAGGAA
AGGCCATCGTTGAAGATGCCTCTGCCGACAGTGGTCCCAAAGATGGACCCCCACCCACGAGGAGCATCGT
GGAAAAAGAAGACGTTCCAACCACGTCTTCAAAGCAAGTGGATTGATGTGATATCTCCACTGACGTAAGG
GATGACGCACAATCCCACTATCCTTCGCAAGACCCTTCCTCTATATAAGGAAGTTCATTTCATTTGGAGA
GAACACGGGGGACTCTAGAGTTATCAACAAGTTTGTACAAAAAAGCAGGCTCCACCACTAGTATGGCAGA
TTCGGACAATGAATCAGGAGGGCAGAGAGAGAATGAGAGTTCACTAAGAGAGCAAGACAGGTTCCTTCCA
ATAGCAAATGTGAGCAGAATCATGAAGAAAGCTCTACCAGCAAACGCGAAAATATCAAAGGACGCTAAAG
AGATAGTTCAAGAATGTGTTTCTGAATTCATCAGTTTCATTACTGGGGAAGCATCAGACAAGTGTCAGCG
CGAGAAGAGGAAAACCATCAACGGTGATGATTTGTTGTGGGCAATGACAACACTTGGTTTTGAAGAGTAC
ATTGAGCCCCTTAAGATTTATCTGCAGAGGTTCAGGGACTTAGAAGGGCAAAAGAGCACCATGGTAGGAA
TACAAGACAAAGAGAATAGTGGATCAGTGAATATGGGTAGTAGTTATGTTGACGACTATGGCATGATGAT
GATGGGTCAGCATCATCAAGGACACACGTATGGTACTGGAGTATACAATCAGACGGCTGGAAATGATGCA
GGGATTGATAATGCAGGGTCTCGATTTCCTGATGTTGGGAGGCCAAGGCCCGGGGACCCAGCTTTCTTGT
ACAAAGTGGTTGATAACAGCGGGTTAATTAACATCTTTTACCCATACGATGTTCCTGACTATGCGGGCTA
TCCCTATGACGTCCCGGACTATGCAGGATCCTATCCATATGACGTTCCAGATTACGCTGCTCAGTGCAGC
GCTTAGAGCTCGAATTTCCCCGATCGTTCAAACATTTGGCAATAAAGTTTCTTAAGATTGAATCCTGTTG
CCGGTCTTGCGATGATTATCATATAATTTCTGTTGAATTACGTTAAGCATGTAATAATTAACATGTAATG
CATGACGTTATTTATGAGATGGGTTTTTATGATTAGAGTCCCGCAATTATACATTTAATACGCGATAGAA
AACAAAATATAGCGCGCAAACTAGGATAAATTATCGCGCGCGGTGTCATCTATGTTACTAGATCGGGAAT
TAGCTTCATCAACGCAAGACATGCGCACGACCGTCTGACAGGAGAGGAATTTCCGACGAGCACAGAAAGG
ACTTGCTCTTGGACGTAGGCCTATTTCTCAGGCACATGTATCAAGTGTTCGGACGTGGGTTTTCGATGGT
GTATCAGCCGCCGCCAACTGGGAGATGAGGAGGCTTTCTTGGGGGGCAGTCAGCAGTTCATTTCACAAGA
CAGAGGAACTTGTAAGGAGATGCACTGATTTATCTTGGCGCAAACCAGCAGGACGAATTAGTGGGAATAG
CCCGCGAATATCTAAGTTATGCCTGTCGGCATGAGCAGAAACTTCCAATTCGAAACAGTTTGGAGAGGTT
GTTTTTGGGCATACCTTTTGTTAGTCAGCCTCTCGATTGCTCATCGTCATTACACAGTACCGAAGTTTGA
TCGATCTAGTAACATAGATGACACCGCGCGCGATAATTTATCCTAGTTTGCGCGCTATATTTTGTTTTCT
ATCGCGTATTAAATGTATAATTGCGGGACTCTAATCATAAAAACCCATCTCATAAATAACGTCATGCATT
ACATGTTAATTATTACATGCTTAACGTAATTCAACAGAAATTATATGATAATCATCGCAAGACCGGCAAC
AGGATTCAATCTTAAGAAACTTTATTGCCAAATGTTTGAACGATCTGCTTCGACGCACTCCTTCTTTACT
CCACCATCTCGTCCTTATTGAAAACGTGGGTAGCACCAAAACGAATCAAGTCGCTGGAACTGAAGTTACC
AATCACGCTGGATGATTTGCCAGTTGGATTAATCTTGCCTTTCCCCGCATGAATAATATTGATGAATGCA
TGCGTGAGGGGTATTTCGATTTTGGCAATAGCTGCAATTGCCGCGACATCCTCCAACGAGCATAATTCTT
CAGAAAAATAGCGATGTTCCATGTTGTCAGGGCATGCATGATGCACGTTATGAGGTGACGGTGCTAGGCA
GTATTCCCTCAAAGTTTCATAGTCAGTATCATATTCATCATTGCATTCCTGCAAGAGAGAATTGAGACGC
AATCCACACGCTGCGGCAACCTTCCGGCGTTCGTGGTCTATTTGCTCTTGGACGTTGCAAACGTAAGTGT
TGGATCCCGGTCGGCATCTACTCTATTCCTTTGCCCTCGGACGAGTGCTGGGGCGTCGGTTTCCACTATC
GGCGAGTACTTCTACACAGCCATCGGTCCAGACGGCCGCGCTTCTGCGGGCGATTTGTGTACGCCCGACA
GTCCCGGCTCCGGATCGGACGATTGCGTCGCATCGACCCTGCGCCCAAGCTGCATCATCGAAATTGCCGT
CAACCAAGCTCTGATAGAGTTGGTCAAGACCAATGCGGAGCATATACGCCCGGAGCCGCGGCGATCCTGC
AAGCTCCGGATGCCTCCGCTCGAAGTAGCGCGTCTGCTGCTCCATACAAGCCAACCACGGCCTCCAGAAG
AAGATGTTGGCGACCTCGTATTGGGAATCCCCGAACATCGCCTCGCTCCAGTCAATGACCGCTGTTATGC
GGCCATTGTCCGTCAGGACATTGTTGGAGCCGAAATCCGCGTGCACGAGGTGCCGGACTTCGGGGCAGTC
CTCGGCCCAAAGCATCAGCTCATCGAGAGCCTGCGCGACGGACGCACTGACGGTGTCGTCCATCACAGTT
TGCCAGTGATACACATGGGGATCAGCAATCGCGCATATGAAATCACGCCATGTAGTGTATTGACCGATTC
CTTGCGGTCCGAATGGGCCGAACCCGCTCGTCTGGCTAAGATCGGCCGCAGCGATCGCATCCATGGCCTC
CGCGACCGGCTGCAGAACAGCGGGCAGTTCGGTTTCAGGCAGGTCTTGCAACGTGACACCCTGTGCACGG
CGGGAGATGCAATAGGTCAGGCTCTCGCTGAATTCCCCAATGTCAAGCACTTCCGGAATCGGGAGCGCGG
CCGATGCAAAGTGCCGATAAACATAACGATCTTTGTAGAAACCATCGGCGCAGCTATTTACCCGCAGGAC
ATATCCACGCCCTCCTACATCGAAGCTGAAAGCACGAGATTCTTCGCCCTCCGAGAGCTGCATCAGGTCG
GAGACGCTGTCGAACTTTTCGATCAGAAACTTCTCGACAGACGTCGCGGTGAGTTCAGGCTTTTTCATAT
CGGGGTCGTCCTCTCCAAATGAAATGAACTTCCTTATATAGAGGAAGGGTCTTGCGAAGGATAGTGGGAT
TGTGCGTCATCCCTTACGTCAGTGGAGATATCACATCAATCCACTTGCTTTGAAGACGTGGTTGGAACGT
CTTCTTTTTCCACGATGCTCCTCGTGGGTGGGGGTCCATCTTTGGGACCACTGTCGGCAGAGGCATCTTG
AACGATAGCCTTTCCTTTATCGCAATGATGGCATTTGTAGGTGCCACCTTCCTTTTCTACTGTCCTTTTG
ATGAAGTGACAGATAGCTGGGCAATGGAATCCGAGGAGGTTTCCCGATATTACCCTTTGTTGAAAAGTCT
CAATAGCCCTTTGGTCTTCTGAGACTGTATCTTTGATATTCTTGGAGTAGACGAGAGTGTCGTGCTCCAC
CATGTTGACGGATCTCTAGGACGCGTCGACGCGTCGACGCGTCGACGCGTCGACGCGTCCTAGAAGCTAA
TTCACTGGCCGTCGTTTTACAACGTCGTGACTGGGAAAACCCTGGCGTTACCCAACTTAATCGCCTTGCA
GCACATCCCCCTTTCGCCAGCTGGCGTAATAGCGAAGAGGCCCGCACCGATCGCCCTTCCCAACAGTTGC
GCAGCCTGAATG
[44 nt withheld, positions 9646-9689]
C
[141 nt withheld, positions 9691-9831]
CCTTTGACGTTGGAGTCCACGTTCTTT
[37 nt withheld, positions 9859-9895]
ACCCTATCTCGGGCTATTCTTTTGATTTATAAGGGATTTTGCCGATTTCGGAACCACCATCAAACAGGAT
TTTCGCCTGCTGGGGCAAACCAGCGTGGACCGCTTGCTGCAACTCTCTCAGGGCCAGGCGGTGAAGGGCA
ATCAGCTGTTGCCCGTCTCACTGGTGAAAAGAAAAACCACCCCAGTACATTAAAAACGTCCGCAATGTGT
TATTAAGTTGTCTAAGCGTCAATTTGTTTACACCACAATATATCCTGCCACCAGCCAGCCAACAGCTCCC
CGACCGGCAGCTCGGCACAAAATCACCACTCGATACAGGCAGCCCATCAGTCCGGGACGGCGTCAGCGGG
AGAGCCGTTGTAAGGCGGCAGACTTTGCTCATGTTACCGATGCTATTCGGAAGAACGGCAACTAAGCTGC
CGGGTTTGAAACACGGATGATCTCGCGGAGGGTAGCATGTTGATTGTAACGATGACAGAGCGTTGCTGCC
TGTGATCAAATATCATCTCCCTCGCAGAGATCCGAATTATCAGCCTTCTTATTCATTTCTCGCTTAACCG
TGACAGGCTGTCGATCTTGAGAACTATGCCGACATAATAGGAAATCGCTGGATAAAGCCGCTGAGGAAGC
TGAGTGGCGCTATTTCTTTAGAAGTGAACGTTGACGATATCAACTCCCCTATCCATTGCTCACCGAATGG
TACAGGTCGGGGACCCGAAGTTCCGACTGTCGGCCTGATGCATCCCCGGCTGATCGACCCCAGATCTGGG
GCTGAGAAAGCCCAGTAAGGAAACAACTGTAGGTTCGAGTCGCGAGATCCCCCGGAACCAAAGGAAGTAG
GTTAAACCCGCTCCGATCAGGCCGAGCCACGCCAGGCCGAGAACATTGGTTCCTGTAGGCATCGGGATTG
GCGGATCAAACACTAAAGCTACTGGAACGAGCAGAAGTCCTCCGGCCGCCAGTTGCCAGGCGGTAAAGGT
GAGCAGAGGCACGGGAGGTTGCCACTTGCGGGTCAGCACGGTTCCGAACGCCATGGAAACCGCCCCCGCC
AGGCCCGCTGCGACGCCGACAGGATCTAGCGCTGCGTTTGGTGTCAACACCAACAGCGCCACGCCCGCAG
TTCCGCAAATAGCCCCCAGGACCGCCATCAATCGTATCGGGCTACCTAGCAGAGCGGCAGAGATGAACAC
GACCATCAGCGGCTGCACAGCGCCTACCGTCGCCGCGACCCCGCCCGGCAGGCGGTAGACCGAAATAAAC
AACAAGCTCCAGAATAGCGAAATATTAAGTGCGCCGAGGATGAAGATGCGCATCCACCAGATTCCCGTTG
GAATCTGTCGGACGATCATCACGAGCAATAAACCCGCCGGCAACGCCCGCAGCAGCATACCGGCGACCCC
TCGGCCTCGCTGTTCGGGCTCCACGAAAACGCCGGACAGATGCGCCTTGTGAGCGTCCTTGGGGCCGTCC
TCCTGTTTGAAGACCGACAGCCCAATGATCTCGCCGTCGATGTAGGCGCCGAATGCCACGGCATCTCGCA
ACCGTTCAGCGAACGCCTCCATGGGCTTTTTCTCCTCGTGCTCGTAAACGGACCCGAACATCTCTGGAGC
TTTCTTCAGGGCCGACAATCGGATCTCGCGGAAATCCTGCACGTCGGCCGCTCCAAGCCGTCGAATCTGA
GCCTTAATCACAATTGTCAATTTTAATCCTCTGTTTATCGGCAGTTCGTAGAGCGCGCCGTGCGTCCCGA
GCGATACTGAGCGAAGCAAGTGCGTCGAGCAGTGCCCGCTTGTTCCTGAAATGCCAGTAAAGCGCTGGCT
GCTGAACCCCCAGCCGGAACTGACCCCACAAGGCCCTAGCGTTTGCAATGCACCAGGTCATCATTGACCC
AGGCGTGTTCCACCAGGCCGCTGCCTCGCAACTCTTCGCAGGCTTCGCCGACCTGCTCGCGCCACTTCTT
CACGCGGGTGGAATCCGATCCGCACATGAGGCGGAAGGTTTCCAGCTTGAGCGGGTACGGCTCCCGGTGC
GAGCTGAAATAGTCGAACATCCGTCGGGCCGTCGGCGACAGCTTGCGGTACTTCTCCCATATGAATTTCG
TGTAGTGGTCGCCAGCAAACAGCACGACGATTTCCTCGTCGATCAGGACCTGGCAACGGGACGTTTTCTT
GCCACGGTCCAGGACGCGGAAGCGGTGCAGCAGCGACACCGATTCCAGGTGCCCAACGCGGTCGGACGTG
AAGCCCATCGCCGTCGCCTGTAGGCGCGACAGGCATTCCTCGGCCTTCGTGTAATACCGGCCATTGATCG
ACCAGCCCAGGTCCTGGCAAAGCTCGTAGAACGTGAAGGTGATCGGCTCGCCGATAGGGGTGCGCTTCGC
GTACTCCAACACCTGCTGCCACACCAGTTCGTCATCGTCGGCCCGCAGCTCGACGCCGGTGTAGGTGATC
TTCACGTCCTTGTTGACGTGGAAAATGACCTTGTTTTGCAGCGCCTCGCGCGGGATTTTCTTGTTGCGCG
TGGTGAACAGGGCAGAGCGGGCCGTGTCGTTTGGCATCGCTCGCATCGTGTCCGGCCACGGCGCAATATC
GAACAAGGAAAGCTGCATTTCCTTGATCTGCTGCTTCGTGTGTTTCAGCAACGCGGCCTGCTTGGCCTCG
CTGACCTGTTTTGCCAGGTCCTCGCCGGCGGTTTTTCGCTTCTTGGTCGTCATAGTTCCTCGCGTGTCGA
TGGTCATCGACTTCGCCAAACCTGCCGCCTCCTGTTCGAGACGACGCGAACGCTCCACGGCGGCCGATGG
CGCGGGCAGGGCAGGGGGAGCCAGTTGCACGCTGTCGCGCTCGATCTTGGCCGTAGCTTGCTGGACCATC
GAGCCGACGGACTGGAAGGTTTCGCGGGGCGCACGCATGACGGTGCGGCTTGCGATGGTTTCGGCATCCT
CGGCGGAAAACCCCGCGTCGATCAGTTCTTGCCTGTATGCCTTCCGGTCAAACGTCCGATTCATTCACCC
TCCTTGCGGGATTGCCCCGACTCACGCCGGGGCAATGTGCCCTTATTCCTGATTTGACCCGCCTGGTGCC
TTGGTGTCCAGATAATCCACCTTATCGGCAATGAAGTCGGTCCCGTAGACCGTCTGGCCGTCCTTCTCGT
ACTTGGTATTCCGAATCTTGCCCTGCACGAATACCAGCGACCCCTTGCCCAAATACTTGCCGTGGGCCTC
GGCCTGAGAGCCAAAACACTTGATGCGGAAGAAGTCGGTGCGCTCCTGCTTGTCGCCGGCATCGTTGCGC
CACATCTAGGTACTAAAACAATTCATCCAGTAAAATATAATATTTTATTTTCTCCCAATCAGGCTTGATC
CCCAGTAAGTCAAAAAATAGCTCGACATACTGTTCTTCCCCGATATCCTCCCTGATCGACCGGACGCAGA
AGGCAATGTCATACCACTTGTCCGCCCTGCCGCTTCTCCCAAGATCAATAAAGCCACTTACTTTGCCATC
TTTCACAAAGATGTTGCTGTCTCCCAGGTCGCCGTGGGAAAAGACAAGTTCCTCTTCGGGCTTTTCCGTC
TTTAAAAAATCATACAGCTCGCGCGGATCTTTAAATGGAGTGTCTTCTTCCCAGTTTTCGCAATCCACAT
CGGCCAGATCGTTATTCAGTAAGTAATCCAATTCGGCTAAGCGGCTGTCTAAGCTATTCGTATAGGGACA
ATCCGATATGTCGATGGAGTGAAAGAGCCTGATGCACTCCGCATACAGCTCGATAATCTTTTCAGGGCTT
TGTTCATCTTCATACTCTTCCGAGCAAAGGACGCCATCGGCCTCACTCATGAGCAGATTGCTCCAGCCAT
CATGCCGTTCAAAGTGCAGGACCTTTGGAACAGGCAGCTTTCCTTCCAGCCATAGCATCATGTCCTTTTC
CCGTTCCACATCATAGGTGGTCCCTTTATACCGGCTGTCCGTCATTTTTAAATATAGGTTTTCATTTTCT
CCCACCAGCTTATATACCTTAGCAGGAGACATTCCTTCCGTATCTTTTACGCAGCGGTATTTTTCGATCA
GTTTTTTCAATTCCGGTGATATTCTCATTTTAGCCATTTATTATTTCCTTCCTCTTTTCTACAGTATTTA
AAGATACCCCAAGAAGCTAATTATAACAAGACGAACTCCAATTCACTGTTCCTTGCATTCTAAAACCTTA
AATACCAGAAAACAGCTTTTTCAAAGTTGTTTTCAAAGTTGGCGTATAACATAGTATCGACGGAGCCGAT
TTTGAAACCACAATTATGGGTGATGCTGCCAACTTACTGATTTAGTGTATGATGGTGTTTTTGAGGTGCT
CCAGTGGCTTCTGTTTCTATCAGCTGTCCCTCCTGTTCAGCTACTGACGGGGTGGTGCGTAACGGCAAAA
GCACCGCCGGACATCAGCGCTATCTCTGCTCTCACTGCCGTAAAACATGGCAACTGCAGTTCACTTACAC
CGCTTCTCAACCCGGTACGCACCAGAAAATCATTGATATGGCCATGAATGGCGTTGGATGCCGGGCAACA
GCCCGCATTATGGGCGTTGGCCTCAACACGATTTTACGTCACTTAAAAAACTCAGGCCGCAGTCGGTAAC
CTCGCGCATACAGCCGGGCAGTGACGTCATCGTCTGCGCGGAAATGGACGAACAGTGGGGCTATGTCGGG
GCTAAATCGCGCCAGCGCTGGCTGTTTTACGCGTATGACAGTCTCCGGAAGACGGTTGTTGCGCACGTAT
TCGGTGAACGCACTATGGCGACGCTGGGGCGTCTTATGAGCCTGCTGTCACCCTTTGACGTGGTGATATG
GATGACGGATGGCTGGCCGCTGTATGAATCCCGCCTGAAGGGAAAGCTGCACGTAATCAGCAAGCGATAT
ACGCAGCGAATTGAGCGGCATAACCTGAATCTGAGGCAGCACCTGGCACGGCTGGGACGGAAGTCGCTGT
CGTTCTCAAAATCGGTGGAGCTGCATGACAAAGTCATCGGGCATTATCTGAACATAAAACACTATCAATA
AGTTGGAGTCATTACCCAATTATGATAGAATTTACAAGCTATAAGGTTATTGTCCTGGGTTTCAAGCATT
AGTCCATGCAAGTTTTTATGCTTTGCCCATTCTATAGATATATTGATAAGCGCGCTGCCTATGCCTTGCC
CCCTGAAATCCTTACATACGGCGATATCTTCTATATAAAAGATATATTATCTTATCAGTATTGTCAATAT
ATTCAAGGCAATCTGCCTCCTCATCCTCTTCATCCTCTTCGTCTTGGTAGCTTTTTAAATATGGCGCTTC
ATAGAGTAATTCTGTAAAGGTCCAATTCTCGTTTTCATACCTCGGTATAATCTTACCTATCACCTCAAAT
GGTTCGCTGGGTTTATCGCACCCCCGAACACGAGCACGGCACCCGCGACCACTATGCCAAGAATGCCCAA
GGTAAAAATTGCCGGCCCCGCCATGAAGTCCGTGAATGCCCCGACGGCCGAAGTGAAGGGCAGGCCGCCA
CCCAGGCCGCCGCCCTCACTGCCCGGCACCTGGTCGCTGAATGTCGATGCCAGCACCTGCGGCACGTCAA
TGCTTCCGGGCGTCGCGCTCGGGCTGATCGCCCATCCCGTTACTGCCCCGATCCCGGCAATGGCAAGGAC
TGCCAGCGCTGCCATTTTTGGGGTGAGGCCGTTCGCGGCCGAGGGGCGCAGCCCCTGGGGGGATGGGAGG
CCCGCGTTAGCGGGCCGGGAGGGTTCGAGAAGGGGGGGCACCCCCCTTCGGCGTGCGCGGTCACGCGCAC
AGGGCGCAGCCCTGGTTAAAAACAAGGTTTATAAATATTGGTTTAAAAGCAGGTTAAAAGACAGGTTAGC
GGTGGCCGAAAAACGGGCGGAAACCCTTGCAAATGCTGGATTTTCTGCCTGTGGACAGCCCCTCAAATGT
CAATAGGTGCGCCCCTCATCTGTCAGCACTCTGCCCCTCAAGTGTCAAGGATCGCGCCCCTCATCTGTCA
GTAGTCGCGCCCCTCAAGTGTCAATACCGCAGGGCACTTATCCCCAGGCTTGTCCACATCATCTGTGGGA
AACTCGCGTAAAATCAGGCGTTTTCGCCGATTTGCGAGGCTGGCCAGCTCCACGTCGCCGGCCGAAATCG
AGCCTGCCCCTCATCTGTCAACGCCGCGCCGGGTGAGTCGGCCCCTCAAGTGTCAACGTCCGCCCCTCAT
CTGTCAGTGAGGGCCAAGTTTTCCGCGAGGTATCCACAACGCCGGCGGCCGCGGTGTCTCGCACACGGCT
TCGACGGCGTTTCTGGCGCGTTTGCAGGGCCATAGACGGCCGCCAGCCCAGCGGCGAGGGCAACCAGCCC
GGTGAGCGTCGGAAAGGCGC
