>Addgene plasmid #126353 | pGWB14-LYX135 | depositor partial sequence | sequence record 241627 | Niben101Scf07147g01016.1
ATGGCAGATTCGGACAATGAATCAGGAGGGCAGAGAGAGAATGAGAGTTCACTAAGAGAGCAAGACAGGT
TCCTTCCAATAGCAAATGTGAGCAGAATCATGAAGAAAGCTCTACCAGCAAACGCGAAAATATCAAAGGA
CGCTAAAGAGATAGTTCAAGAATGTGTTTCTGAATTCATCAGTTTCATTACTGGGGAAGCATCAGACAAG
TGTCAGCGCGAGAAGAGGAAAACCATCAACGGTGATGATTTGTTGTGGGCAATGACAACACTTGGTTTTG
AAGAGTACATTGAGCCCCTTAAGATTTATCTGCAGAGGTTCAGGGACTTAGAAGGGCAAAAGAGCACCAT
GGTAGGAATACAAGACAAAGAGAATAGTGGATCAGTGAATATGGGTAGTAGTTATGTTGACGACTATGGC
ATGATGATGATGGGTCAGCATCATCAAGGACACACGTATGGTACTGGAGTATACAATCAGACGGCTGGAA
ATGATGCAGGGATTGATAATGCAGGGTCTCGATTTCCTGATGTTGGGAGGCCAAGG
